>Addgene plasmid #139590 | pET28a SznF H225A | addgene full sequence | sequence record 273435 | Addgene NGS Result
TGGCGAATGGG
[124 nt withheld, positions 12-135]
C
[91 nt withheld, positions 137-227]
A
[49 nt withheld, positions 229-277]
CCTTTGACGTTGGAGTCCACGTTCTTT
[37 nt withheld, positions 305-341]
ACCCTATCTCGGTCTATTCTTTTGATTTATAAGGGATTTTGCCGATTTCGGCCTATTGGTTAAAAAATGA
GCTGATTTAACAAAAATTTAACGCGAATTTTAACAAAATATTAACGCTTACAATTTAGGTGGCACTTTTC
GGGGAAATGTGCGCGGAACCCCTATTTGTTTATTTTTCTAAATACATTCAAATATGTATCCGCTCATGAA
TTAATTCTTAGAAAAACTCATCGAGCATCAAATGAAACTGCAATTTATTCATATCAGGATTATCAATACC
ATATTTTTGAAAAAGCCGTTTCTGTAATGAAGGAGAAAACTCACCGAGGCAGTTCCATAGGATGGCAAGA
TCCTGGTATCGGTCTGCGATTCCGACTCGTCCAACATCAATACAACCTATTAATTTCCCCTCGTCAAAAA
TAAGGTTATCAAGTGAGAAATCACCATGAGTGACGACTGAATCCGGTGAGAATGGCAAAAGTTTATGCAT
TTCTTTCCAGACTTGTTCAACAGGCCAGCCATTACGCTCGTCATCAAAATCACTCGCATCAACCAAACCG
TTATTCATTCGTGATTGCGCCTGAGCGAGACGAAATACGCGATCGCTGTTAAAAGGACAATTACAAACAG
GAATCGAATGCAACCGGCGCAGGAACACTGCCAGCGCATCAACAATATTTTCACCTGAATCAGGATATTC
TTCTAATACCTGGAATGCTGTTTTCCCGGGGATCGCAGTGGTGAGTAACCATGCATCATCAGGAGTACGG
ATAAAATGCTTGATGGTCGGAAGAGGCATAAATTCCGTCAGCCAGTTTAGTCTGACCATCTCATCTGTAA
CATCATTGGCAACGCTACCTTTGCCATGTTTCAGAAACAACTCTGGCACATCGGGCTTCCCATACAATCG
ATAGATTGTCGCACCTGATTGCCCGACATTATCGCGAGCCCATTTATACCCATATAAATCAGCATCCATG
TTGGAATTTAATCGCGGCCTAGAGCAAGACGTTTCCCGTTGAATATGGCTCATAACACCCCTTGTATTAC
TGTTTATGTAAGCAGACAGTTTTATTGTTCATGACCAAAATCCCTTAACGTGAGTTTTCGTTCCACTGAG
CGTCAGACCCCGTAGAAAAGATCAAAGGATCTTCTTGAGATCCTTTTTTTCTGCGCGTAATCTGCTGCTT
GCAAACAAAAAAACCACCGCTACCAGCGGTGGTTTGTTTGCCGGATCAAGAGCTACCAACTCTTTTTCCG
AAGGTAACTGGCTTCAGCAGAGCGCAGATACCAAATACTGTCCTTCTAGTGTAGCCGTAGTTAGGCCACC
ACTTCAAGAACTCTGTAGCACCGCCTACATACCTCGCTCTGCTAATCCTGTTACCAGTGGCTGCTGCCAG
TGGCGATAAGTCGTGTCTTACCGGGTTGGACTCAAGACGATAGTTACCGGATAAGGCGCAGCGGTCGGGC
TGAACGGGGGGTTCGTGCACACAGCCCAGCTTGGAGCGAACGACCTACACCGAACTGAGATACCTACAGC
GTGAGCTATGAGAAAGCGCCACGCTTCCCGAAGGGAGAAAGGCGGACAGGTATCCGGTAAGCGGCAGGGT
CGGAACAGGAGAGCGCACGAGGGAGCTTCCAGGGGGAAACGCCTGGTATCTTTATAGTCCTGTCGGGTTT
CGCCACCTCTGACTTGAGCGTCGATTTTTGTGATGCTCGTCAGGGGGGCGGAGCCTATGGAAAAACGCCA
GCAACGCGGCCTTTTTACGGTTCCTGGCCTTTTGCTGGCCTTTTGCTCACATGTTCTTTCCTGCGTTATC
CCCTGATTCTGTGGATAACCGTATTACCGCCTTTGAGTGAGCTGATACCGCTCGCCGCAGCCGAACGACC
GAGCGCAGCGAGTCAGTGAGCGAGGAAGCGGAAGAGCGCCTGATGCGGTATTTTCTCCTTACGCATCTGT
GCGGTATTTCACACCGCAATGGTGCACTCTCAGTACAATCTGCTCTGATGCCGCATAGTTAAGCCAGTAT
ACACTCCGCTATCGCTACGTGACTGGGTCATGGCTGCGCCCCGACACCCGCCAACACCCGCTGACGCGCC
CTGACGGGCTTGTCTGCTCCCGGCATCCGCTTACAGACAAGCTGTGACCGTCTCCGGGAGCTGCATGTGT
CAGAGGTTTTCACCGTCATCACCGAAACGCGCGAGGCAGCTGCGGTAAAGCTCATCAGCGTGGTCGTGAA
GCGATTCACAGATGTCTGCCTGTTCATCCGCGTCCAGCTCGTTGAGTTTCTCCAGAAGCGTTAATGTCTG
GCTTCTGATAAAGCGGGCCATGTTAAGGGCGGTTTTTTCCTGTTTGGTCACTGATGCCTCCGTGTAAGGG
GGATTTCTGTTCATGGGGGTAATGATACCGATGAAACGAGAGAGGATGCTCACGATACGGGTTACTGATG
ATGAACATGCCCGGTTACTGGAACGTTGTGAGGGTAAACAACTGGCGGTATGGATGCGGCGGGACCAGAG
AAAAATCACTCAGGGTCAATGCCAGCGCTTCGTTAATACAGATGTAGGTGTTCCACAGGGTAGCCAGCAG
CATCCTGCGATGCAGATCCGGAACATAATGGTGCAGGGCGCTGACTTCCGCGTTTCCAGACTTTACGAAA
CACGGAAACCGAAGACCATTCATGTTGTTGCTCAGGTCGCAGACGTTTTGCAGCAGCAGTCGCTTCACGT
TCGCTCGCGTATCGGTGATTCATTCTGCTAACCAGTAAGGCAACCCCGCCAGCCTAGCCGGGTCCTCAAC
GACAGGAGCACGATCATGCGCACCCGTGGGGCCGCCATGCCGGCGATAATGGCCTGCTTCTCGCCGAAAC
GTTTGGTGGCGGGACCAGTGACGAAGGCTTGAGCGAGGGCGTGCAAGATTCCGAATACCGCAAGCGACAG
GCCGATCATCGTCGCGCTCCAGCGAAAGCGGTCCTCGCCGAAAATGACCCAGAGCGCTGCCGGCACCTGT
CCTACGAGTTGCATGATAAAGAAGACAGTCATAAGTGCGGCGACGATAGTCATGCCCCGCGCCCACCGGA
AGGAGCTGACTGGGTTGAAGGCTCTCAAGGGCATCGGTCGAGATCCCGGTGCCTAATGAGTGAGCTAACT
TACATTAATTGCGTTGCGCTCACTGCCCGCTTTCCAGTCGGGAAACCTGTCGTGCCAGCTGCATTAATGA
ATCGGCCAACGCGCGGGGAGAGGCGGTTTGCGTATTGGGCGCCAGGGTGGTTTTTCTTTTCACCAGTGAG
ACGGGCAACAGCTGATTGCCCTTCACCGCCTGGCCCTGAGAGAGTTGCAGCAAGCGGTCCACGCTGGTTT
GCCCCAGCAGGCGAAAATCCTGTTTGATGGTGGTTAACGGCGGGATATAACATGAGCTGTCTTCGGTATC
GTCGTATCCCACTACCGAGATATCCGCACCAACGCGCAGCCCGGACTCGGTAATGGCGCGCATTGCGCCC
AGCGCCATCTGATCGTTGGCAACCAGCATCGCAGTGGGAACGATGCCCTCATTCAGCATTTGCATGGTTT
GTTGAAAACCGGACATGGCACTCCAGTCGCCTTCCCGTTCCGCTATCGGCTGAATTTGATTGCGAGTGAG
ATATTTATGCCAGCCAGCCAGACGCAGACGCGCCGAGACAGAACTTAATGGGCCCGCTAACAGCGCGATT
TGCTGGTGACCCAATGCGACCAGATGCTCCACGCCCAGTCGCGTACCGTCTTCATGGGAGAAAATAATAC
TGTTGATGGGTGTCTGGTCAGAGACATCAAGAAATAACGCCGGAACATTAGTGCAGGCAGCTTCCACAGC
AATGGCATCCTGGTCATCCAGCGGATAGTTAATGATCAGCCCACTGACGCGTTGCGCGAGAAGATTGTGC
ACCGCCGCTTTACAGGCTTCGACGCCGCTTCGTTCTACCATCGACACCACCACGCTGGCACCCAGTTGAT
CGGCGCGAGATTTAATCGCCGCGACAATTTGCGACGGCGCGTGCAGGGCCAGACTGGAGGTGGCAACGCC
AATCAGCAACGACTGTTTGCCCGCCAGTTGTTGTGCCACGCGGTTGGGAATGTAATTCAGCTCCGCCATC
GCCGCTTCCACTTTTTCCCGCGTTTTCGCAGAAACGTGGCTGGCCTGGTTCACCACGCGGGAAACGGTCT
GATAAGAGACACCGGCATACTCTGCGACATCGTATAACGTTACTGGTTTCACATTCACCACCCTGAATTG
ACTCTCTTCCGGGCGCTATCATGCCATACCGCGAAAGGTTTTGCGCCATTCGATGGTGTCCGGGATCTCG
ACGCTCTCCCTTATGCGACTCCTGCATTAGGAAGCAGCCCAGTAGTAGGTTGAGGCCGTTGAGCACCGCC
GCCGCAAGGAATGGTGCATGCAAGGAGATGGCGCCCAACAGTCCCCCGGCCACGGGGCCTGCCACCATAC
CCACGCCGAAACAAGCGCTCATGAGCCCGAAGTGGCGAGCCCGATCTTCCCCATCGGTGATGTCGGCGAT
ATAGGCGCCAGCAACCGCACCTGTGGCGCCGGTGATGCCGGCCACGATGCGTCCGGCGTAGAGGATCGAG
ATCTCGATCCCGCGAAATTAATACGACTCACTATAGGGGAATTGTGAGCGGATAACAATTCCCCTCTAGA
AATAATTTTGTTTAACTTTAAGAAGGAGATATACCATGGGCAGCAGCCATCATCATCATCATCACAGCAG
CGGCCTGGTGCCGCGCGGCAGCCATATGAGTCACGTCCCCCCGCACGTCCCGTTCGAGCTCAGCGGCGCG
GAACTGCGCGACGCGATCGTGCAGTACGCCACCAACCCGATCTACCACGACAACCTCGACTGGCTGAACC
ACGACAACCCCTACCGCCGGCAGCTAAGGCCGCAGGTGCTGCCCCACCTGGACTACGACAAGGTCCCGGG
CCGGGAGAACATCCTCAACTACGCGAGCCTGGCCGTGCAGCGCCTGCTGACCTCCGTCTACGAGGCCGAC
CTGGTGTTCTTCCCCAAGTCCGGGCTGAAGGGCAAGGAGGAGGACTTCCGGGCGTTCTACAGCCCCGCCA
ACCGGGCGCTCGGCGAGCGGATCCGGCCGGCGCTGGAGCGCTACGCCTTCGGTTTCCTCGACGACGAGGT
GGAGACCTCCGGCACCTGGACCGCGCAGAGCCTGGACGCCTACCTGGACTCCCTGGACACCGCGGGCGGC
GCGGAGCAGTCCCCGGTGGAGAAGGCCATCCTCGGCTCGGCCGACCGCGAGCGCGCGGCCCGGATGTGGC
TGGTGCAGTTCGCGCCGGACTTCCTCTCCGAGGCCTCGCCGATGATGCGCAACGTGCTCGGCTACTACGG
CCCGGCCCAGTCCGAGTGGTTCAAGGTCGTCATCGACGAGTACGGCTACGGCGTCCACGACACCAAGGCC
AGCACCCTGTTCGAGCGGACCCTGGAGTCGGTGGGCCTGGAGTCCGACCTGCACCGGTACTGGCAGTACT
ACCTGAACAGCAGCCTGCTGCTGAACAACTACTTCCACTACCTGGGCAAGAACCACGAGCTGTTCTTCCG
TTACGTCGGCGCGCTGTACTACACGGAGAGCTCCCTGGTCGACTTCTGCCGCCGCGCGGACCACCTGCTG
CGCGAGGTGTTCGGCGACACGGTGGACACCACCTACTTCACCGAGCACATCCACATCGACCAGCACCACG
GCCGGATGGCCCGCGAGAAGATCATCAAGCCGCTGGTGGAGGCGCACGGCGACGGCATCATCCCGGAGAT
CGTGCGGGGCATCGAGGAGTACCGGGTGCTGCTGGAGATCGGCGACTTCGACTTCTCCGAGCAGATCGCG
TGGATGGACGCCCAGCCCGAGCTGAAGAAGCTGCACGACCCGGTCTTCGAGGGTCTCAAGCAGGGCAAGG
TCGACGCCCCCGTGGCGCACCTGGTCGAACCGCGCGGCGAGCTGTCCAACACCCACTGCCACGACGGTGA
CGAGCTGTGCCACATCGTCTCCGGCACCATGCGCTTCGAGAGCGGCCTGGGCTCCTCGCTGACCCTCCAG
GCCGGCGAGGGCGTCGTCATCAAGCGCAACCGGCTGCACGGCGCGAACATCGAGTCGGACGAGTGCGTCT
ACGAGATCCACTCGGTGGGGGACTACCGAAAGTGCCTGTAGAAGCTTGCGGCCGCACTCGAGCACCACCA
CCACCACCACTGAGATCCGGCTGCTAACAAAGCCCGAAAGGAAGCTGAGTTGGCTGCTGCCACCGCTGAG
CAATAACTAGCATAACCCCTTGGGGCCTCTAAACGGGTCTTGAGGGGTTTTTTGCTGAAAGGAGGAACTA
TATCCGGAT
Features (pLannotate 1.2.2; 20 found; start..end, strand, type, name):
     12..440     +  rep_origin     f1 ori (sequence partly withheld): f1 bacteriophage origin of replication; arrow indicates direction of (+) strand synthesis
    493..550     +  promoter       AmpR promoter (fragment): bla
    559..1374    -  CDS            KanR: aminoglycoside phosphotransferase; aph(3')-Ia; confers resistance to kanamycin in bacteria or G418 (Geneticin®) in eukaryotes
   1496..2084    +  rep_origin     ori: high-copy-number ColE1/pMB1/pBR322/pUC origin of replication
   2270..2409    -  misc_feature   bom: basis of mobility region from pBR322
   2511..2702    -  CDS            rop: Rop protein, which maintains plasmids at low copy number; rop
   2719..3099    +  CDS            YPB1_ECOLX: Protein predicted: Swiss-Prot protein existence level 4. From Escherichia coli.
   3171..3462    -  CDS            TcR (fragment): tetracycline efflux protein; tet; confers resistance to tetracycline
   3477..3498    -  protein_bind   CAP binding site: CAP binding activates transcription in the presence of cAMP. E. coli catabolite activator protein
   3511..4593    -  CDS            lacI: lac repressor; lacI; The lac repressor binds to the lac operator to inhibit transcription in E. coli. This inhibition can be relieved by adding lactose or isopropyl-β-D-thiogalactopyranoside (IPTG).
   4594..4671    -  promoter       lacI promoter: lacI
   4679..4958    -  CDS            TcR (fragment): tetracycline efflux protein; tet; confers resistance to tetracycline
   4980..4998    +  promoter       T7 promoter: promoter for bacteriophage T7 RNA polymerase
   4999..5023    +  protein_bind   lac operator: The lac repressor binds to the lac operator to inhibit transcription in E. coli. This inhibition can be relieved by adding lactose or isopropyl-β-D-thiogalactopyranoside (IPTG). lac repressor encoded by lacI
   5038..5060    +  RBS            RBS: efficient ribosome binding site from bacteriophage T7 gene 10 (Olins and Rangwala, 1989)
   5079..5095    +  CDS            capTEV™ (fragment): composite tag for in vivo biotinylation, TEV protease cleavage, and 6xHis tagging
   5106..5123    +  CDS            thrombin site: thrombin recognition and cleavage site
   6564..6581    +  CDS            9xHis (fragment): 9xHis affinity tag
   6591..6640    +  CDS            SET1 (fragment): solubility-enhancement tag derived from T7 phage gene 10B
   6648..6695    +  terminator     T7 terminator: transcription terminator for bacteriophage T7 RNA polymerase
