[The description below was written by a language model from this plasmid's Addgene catalogue record and pLannotate feature annotations shown in this document.]
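Description:
pET28a SznF H225A is a bacterial expression plasmid of about 6.7 kb built on the pET28a backbone, designed to produce a point mutant of SznF in E. coli. It is selected with kanamycin through the aph(3')-Ia resistance gene and replicates from a ColE1/pBR322-type origin. The backbone also carries the bom and rop elements of pBR322 and an f1 phage origin. The catalogue lists it as high copy, although rop is normally associated with restrained copy number. Short hits annotated as tetracycline resistance fragments, an AmpR promoter fragment and a predicted E. coli protein appear to be backbone remnants rather than functional parts.

The roughly 1.4 kb SznF coding sequence, in which histidine 225 is replaced by alanine, sits downstream of a T7 promoter with an adjacent lac operator and the T7 gene 10 ribosome binding site, and is followed by the T7 terminator. The plasmid-borne lacI gene supplies repressor, so expression requires a host providing T7 RNA polymerase and is induced with IPTG. The insert itself is not annotated in the feature table but fills the gap between the upstream thrombin site and the downstream vector sequence. The protein is fused to an N-terminal hexahistidine tag from the backbone (picked up as a "capTEV" fragment), followed by a thrombin cleavage site that allows tag removal after affinity purification. A second His-tag sequence lies downstream of the insert, as is usual for pET28a, and the record does not say whether it is translated.

The associated publication concerns an N-nitrosating metalloenzyme that builds the streptozotocin pharmacophore. The construct is therefore presumably used to purify the H225A variant for comparison with wild-type enzyme, though the record states only that it expresses the mutant and does not give the source organism.
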