Addgene plasmid #139590: pET28a SznF H225A
Purpose: expresses SznF H225A
Depositing lab: Emily Balskus. Depositing organization: Harvard University. Publication: An N-nitrosating metalloenzyme constructs the pharmacophore of streptozotocin. Ng TL, Rohac R, Mitchell AJ, Boal AK, Balskus EP. Nature. 2019 Feb;566(7742):94-99. doi: 10.1038/s41586-019-0894-z. Epub 2019 Feb 6. PubMed 30728519.
Backbone
  Vector backbone: peT28a
  Backbone manufacturer: 5308
  Total vector size (bp): 6724
  Vector type: Bacterial Expression
Growth in bacteria
  Bacterial resistance: Kanamycin, 50 μg/mL
  Growth temperature: 37°C
  Growth strain: DH5alpha
  Copy number: High Copy
Gene/Insert
  Gene/Insert name: SznF H225A
  Insert size (bp): 1416
  Mutation: changed histidine 225 to alanine
  Promoter: T7
  Tag / fusion protein: hexahistidine (N terminal on backbone)
  Cloning method: Unknown
  Sequencing primers: 5′ T7; 3′ T7 Rev
Terms and licenses: Academic/Nonprofit Terms; Industry Terms: Not Available to Industry
How to cite: pET28a SznF H225A was a gift from Emily Balskus (Addgene plasmid # 139590 ; http://n2t.net/addgene:139590 ; RRID:Addgene_139590)
